>Addgene plasmid #157049 | pD649-HAsp-SDK2(Trunc1)-Fc(DAPA)-AviTag-6xHis | depositor full sequence | sequence record 303207 | Full Sequence
TTTCAATATTATTGAAGCATTTATCAGGGTTATTGTCTCATGAGCGGATACATATTTGAATGTATTTAGA
AAAATAAACAAATAGGGGTCAGTGTTACAACCAATTAACCAATTCTGAACATTATCGCGAGCCCATTTAT
ACCTGAATATGGCTCATAACACCCCTTGCTCATGACCAAAATCCCTTAACGTGAGTTACGCGCGCGTCGT
TCCACTGAGCGTCAGACCCCGTAGAAAAGATCAAAGGATCTTCTTGAGATCCTTTTTTTCTGCGCGTAAT
CTGCTGCTTGCAAACAAAAAAACCACCGCTACCAGCGGTGGTTTGTTTGCCGGATCAAGAGCTACCAACT
CTTTTTCCGAAGGTAACTGGCTTCAGCAGAGCGCAGATACCAAATACTGTTCTTCTAGTGTAGCCGTAGT
TAGCCCACCACTTCAAGAACTCTGTAGCACCGCCTACATACCTCGCTCTGCTAATCCTGTTACCAGTGGC
TGCTGCCAGTGGCGATAAGTCGTGTCTTACCGGGTTGGACTCAAGACGATAGTTACCGGATAAGGCGCAG
CGGTCGGGCTGAACGGGGGGTTCGTGCACACAGCCCAGCTTGGAGCGAACGACCTACACCGAACTGAGAT
ACCTACAGCGTGAGCTATGAGAAAGCGCCACGCTTCCCGAAGGGAGAAAGGCGGACAGGTATCCGGTAAG
CGGCAGGGTCGGAACAGGAGAGCGCACGAGGGAGCTTCCAGGGGGAAACGCCTGGTATCTTTATAGTCCT
GTCGGGTTTCGCCACCTCTGACTTGAGCGTCGATTTTTGTGATGCTCGTCAGGGGGGCGGAGCCTATGGA
AAAACGCCAGCAACGCGGCCTTTTTACGGTTCCTGGCCTTTTGCTGGCCTTTTGCTCACATGTTCTTTCC
TGCGTTATCCCCTGATTCTGTGGATAACCGTATTACCGCCTTTGAGTGAGCTGATACCGCTCGCCGCAGC
CGAACGACCGAGCGCAGCGAGTCAGTGAGCGAGGAAGCGGAAGGCGAGAGTAGGGAACTGCCAGGCATCA
AACTAAGCAGAAGGCCCCTGACGGATGGCCTTTTTGCGTTTCTACAAACTCTTTCTGTGTTGTAAAACGA
CGGCCAGTCTTAAGCTCGGGCCCCCTGGGCGGTTCTGATAACGAGTAATCGTTAATCCGCAAATAACGTA
AAAACCCGCTTCGGCGGGTTTTTTTATGGGGGGAGTTTAGGGAAAGAGCATTTGTCAGAATATTTAAGGG
CGCCTGTCACTTTGCTTGATATATGAGAATTATTTAACCTTATAAATGAGAAAAAAGCAACGCACTTTAA
ATAAGATACGTTGCTTTTTCGATTGATGAACACCTATAATTAAACTATTCATCTATTATTTATGATTTTT
TGTATATACAATATTTCTAGTTTGTTAAAGAGAATTAAGAAAATAAATCTCGAAAATAATAAAGGGAAAA
TCAGTTTTTGATATCAAAATTATACATGTCAACGATAATACAAAATATAATACAAACTATAAGATGTTAT
CAGTATTTATTATCATTTAGAATAAATTTTGTGTCGCCCTTAATTGTGAGCGGATAACAATTACGAGCTT
CATGCACAGTGGCGTTGACTCAATATTGGCCATTAGCCATATTATTCATTGGTTATATAGCATAAATCAA
TATTGGCTATTGGCCATTGCATACGTTGTATCTATATCATAATATGTACATTTATATTGGCTCATGTCCA
ATATGACCGCCATGTTGGCATTGATTATTGACTAGTTATTAATAGTAATCAATTACGGGGTCATTAGTTC
ATAGCCCATATATGGAGTTCCGCGTTACATAACTTACGGTAAATGGCCCGCCTGGCTGACCGCCCAACGA
CCCCCGCCCATTGACGTCAATAATGACGTATGTTCCCATAGTAACGCCAATAGGGACTTTCCATTGACGT
CAATGGGTGGAGTATTTACGGTAAACTGCCCACTTGGCAGTACATCAAGTGTATCATATGCCAAGTACGC
CCCCTATTGACGTCAATGACGGTAAATGGCCCGCCTGGCATTATGCCCAGTACATGACCTTATGGGACTT
TCCTACTTGGCAGTACATCTACGTATTAGTCATCGCTATTACCATGGTGATGCGGTTTTGGCAGTACATC
AATGGGCGTGGATAGCGGTTTGACTCACGGGGATTTCCAAGTCTCCACCCCATTGACGTCAATGGGAGTT
TGTTTTGGCACCAAAATCAACGGGACTTTCCAAAATGTCGTAACAACTCCGCCCCATTGACGCAAATGGG
CGGTAGGCGTGTACGGTGGGAGGTCTATATAAGCAGAGCTCGTTTAGTGAACCGTCAGATCGCCTGGAGA
CGCCATCCACGCTGTTTTGACCTCCATAGAAGACACCGGGACCGATCCAGCCTCCGCGGCCGGGAACGGT
GCATTGGAACGCGGATTCCCCGTGCCAAGAGTGACGTAAGTACCGCCTATAGAGTCTATAGGCCCACCCC
CTTGGCTTCGTTAGAACGCGGCTACAATTAATACATAACCTTATGTATCATACACATACGATTTAGGTGA
CACTATAGAATAACATCCACTTTGCCTTTCTCTCCACAGGTGTCCACTCCCAGGTCCAACTGCACCTCGG
TTCTATCGAAAACGCGCCTGCTAGCGCCACCATGAAGACCATCATTGCCCTGAGCTACATCTTCTGCCTG
GTGTTCGCTGCGGCCGCCCAAGATGATGTGTCCCCTTACTTTAAGACCGAGCCTGTGCGGACCCAGGTCC
ACCTTGAGGGAAATAGACTGGTGCTGACCTGCATGGCCGAAGGCTCTTGGCCTCTGGAATTCAAGTGGCT
GCACAACAACAGAGAGCTGACCAAGTTCAGCCTGGAATACCGGTACATGATCACCAGCCTGGATAGAACC
CACGCCGGCTTCTACAGATGCATCGTGCGGAATAGAATGGGCGCCCTGCTGCAGAGACAGACAGAGGTGC
AAGTGGCCTACATGGGCAGCTTCGAGGAAGGCGAGAAACACCAGTCTGTGTCTCATGGCGAGGCCGCCGT
GATCAGAGCACCTAGAATTGCCAGCTTTCCCCAGCCTCAAGTGACCTGGTTCAGAGATGGCCGGAAGATC
CCTCCTAGCAGCAGAATCGCCATCACACTGGAAAACACCCTGGTCATCCTGAGCACAGTGGCCCCTGATG
CCGGCAGATATTACGTGCAGGCCGTGAACGACAAGAACGGCGACAACAAGACCAGCCAGCCTATCACACT
GACCGTGGAAAATGTTGGCGGCCCTGCCGATCCTATCGCTCCCACAATCATCATCCCTCCAAAGAACACA
AGCGTGGTGGCCGGCACAAGCGAAGTGACACTGGAATGCGTGGCCAACGCCAGACCTCTGATCAAGCTGC
ACATCATTTGGAAGAAAGACGGCGTGCTGCTGAGCGGCGGCATCAGCGATCATAACAGACGGCTGACAAT
CCCCAATCCTACAGGCTCCGATGCCGGCTACTATGAGTGTGAAGCCGTGCTGAGAAGCAGCAGCGTGCCA
TCTGTTGTCAGAGGCGCCTACCTGTCTGTGCTGGAACCTCCTCAGTTCGTGAAAGAGCCCGAGAGACACA
TCACCGCCGAGATGGAAAAGGTGGTGGATATCCCTTGTCAGGCCAAGGGCGTGCCACCACCTAGCATCAC
ATGGTACAAGGACGCCGCCGTGGTGGAAGTGGAAAAGCTGACCAGATTCCGGCAGAGAAACGATGGCGGC
CTGCAGATTTCTGGCCTGGTGCCTGATGATACCGGCATGTTCCAGTGCTTCGCCAGAAATGCAGCCGGCG
AGGTGCAGACAAGCACATACCTGGCCGTGACCTCTATCGCCCCTAACATCACAAGAGGCCCTCTGGACAG
CACCGTGATCGATGGAATGTCTGTGGTGCTGGCCTGTGAAACCTCTGGCGCCCCTAGACCTGCCATTACC
TGGCAGAAGGGCGAGAGAATTCTGGCCAGTGGAAGCGTGCAGCTGCCTAGATTCACACCTCTGGAAAGCG
GCAGCCTGCTGATCTCCCCTACACACATCTCTGACGCCGGCACCTACACCTGTCTGGCCACAAATAGTAG
AGGCGTGGACGAAGCCAGCGCCGATCTGGTTGTTTGGGCCAGAACCAGAATCACCAAGCCTCCACAGGAC
CAGAGCGTGATCAAGGGCACACAGGCCTCTATGGTTTGCGGCGTGACACACGACCCTAGAGTGACCATCC
GGTACATCTGGGAGAAAGATGGGGCCACACTGGGCACCGAGTCTCACCCTAGAATCAGACTGGACAGAAA
CGGCTCCCTGCACATCTCTCAGACTTGGAGCGGCGACATCGGCACATACACATGCAGAGTGATCAGCGCT
GGCGGCAACGACAGTAGATCTGCCCACCTGAGAGTCAGACAGCTGCCTCACGCTCCTGAACACCCTGTGG
CTACCCTGTCCACAGTGGAAAGAAGGGCCATCAACCTGACCTGGACCAAGCCTTTCGACGGCAATAGCCC
TCTGATCCGCTACATCCTGGAAATGAGCGAGAACAACGCCCCTTGGACAGTGCTGCTGGCCTCTGTGGAC
CCTAAGGCCACCTCTGTGACAGTGAAAGGACTGGTGCCAGCCAGAAGCTACCAGTTCAGACTGTGCGCCG
TGAATGATGTCGGCAAGGGCCAGTTCAGCAAGGACACCGAAAGAGTGTCCCTGCCTGAGGAACCTCCAAC
CGCTCCTCCTCAGAATGTGATCGCCAGCGGCAGGACCAACCAGAGCATCATGATTCAGTGGCAGCCACCT
CCTGAGAGCCACCAGAATGGCATCCTGAAGGGCTACATCATCAGATACTGCCTGGCCGGACTGCCCGTGG
GCTATCAGTTCAAGAACATCACCGACGCCGACGTGAACAACCTGCTGCTGGAAGATCTGATCATCTGGAC
CAACTACGAGATCGAGGTGGCCGCCTACAATTCTGCCGGCCTGGGCGTGTACAGCAGCAAAGTGACAGAA
TGGACACTGCAGGGCGTCCCAACAGTGCCTCCTGGCAATGTGCATGCCGAGGCCACCAATAGCACCACCA
TCAGATTCACCTGGAACGCCCCATCTCCACAGTTCATCAACGGCATCAACCAGGGCTACAAGCTGATCGC
CTGGGAGCCTGAGCAAGAGGAAGAGGTCACAATGGTCACCGCCAGGCCTAACTTCCAGGATAGCATCCAC
GTGGGCTTCGTGTCCGGCCTGAAGAAGTTCACCGAGTACTTCACCAGCGTGCTGTGCTTCACAACACCTG
GCGACGGCCCTAGATCTACACCTCAGCTCGTGCGGACACACGAGGATGTTCCAGGACCTGTGGGCCACCT
GAGCTTCAGCGAGATTCTGGATACCAGCCTGAAGGTGTCCTGGCAAGAGCCTGGCGAGAAGAACGGCATT
CTGACCGGCTACAGAATCAGCTGGGAAGAGTACAACCGGACCAACACCAGAGTGACCCACTACCTGCCTA
ACGTGACCCTCGAGTACAGAGTGACAGGACTGACAGCCCTGACCACCTACACAATTGAAGTGGCCGCCAT
GACCAGCAAAGGCCAGGGACAAGTGTCTGCCAGCACAATCTCTAGCGGAGTGCCACCTGAACTGCCCGGA
CCTCCTACAAACCTGGGCATCAGCAATATCGGCCCCAGAAGCGTGACCCTGCAGTTTAGACCAGGCTACG
ACGGCAAGACCTCCATCAGCAGATGGCTGGTGGAAGCCCAAGTGGGAGTTGTTGGAGAGGGCGAAGAGTG
GCTGCTGATCCACCAGCTGAGCAATGAGCCCGACGCCAGATCCATGGAAGTGCCCGACCTGAATCCTTTT
ACCTGCTACAGCTTCCGGATGCGGCAAGTGAACATCGTGGGCACATCTCCACCTAGCCAGCCAAGCAGAA
AGATCCAGACTCTGCAGGCTCCTCCTGACATGGCCCCTGCTAATGTGTCCCTGAGAACAGCCAGCGAGAC
AAGCCTGTGGCTGAGATGGATGCCTCTGCCAGAGATGGAGTACAACGGCAATCCAGAGAGCGTGGGGTAC
AAGATCAAGTACAGCAGAAGCGACGGCCACGGAAAGACACTGTCTCACGTGGTGCAGGACAGAGTGGAAC
GGGACTACACCATCGAGGACCTGGAAGAGTGGACCGAGTATAGAGTCCAGGTGCAGGCCTTCAATGCCAT
CGGATCTGGACCTTGGAGCCAGACCGTTGTGGGCAGAACAAGAGAATCTGTGCCTAGCAGCGGCCCCACC
AATGTGTCTGCTCTGGCTACCACAAGCAGCTCCATGCTTGTCCGTTGGAGCGAAGTGCCTGAGGCCGATA
GAAATGGACTGGTCCTGGGCTACAAAGTGATGTACAAAGAGAAGGACAGCGACACCCAGCCTCGGTTTTG
GCTGGTCGAGGGCAATTCTTCAAGAAGCGCTCAGCTGACAGGCCTGGGCAAATACGTGCTGTATGAGGTG
CAGGTTCTGGCTTTCACCAGAATCGGCGACGGAAGCCCTTCTCACCCTCCAATTCTGGAAAGAACCCTGG
ACGACGTGCCAGGGCCTCCTATGGGAATCCTGTTTCCTGAAGTGCGGACCACCTCCGTGCGACTGATTTG
GCAACCTCCTGCCGCACCTAATGGCATCATCCTGGCCTACCAGATCACCCACAGACTGAACACCACCACC
GCCAATACTGCCACCGTGGAAGTTCTGGCACCTAGCGCCAGACAGTATACCGCCACAGGCCTGAAGCCTG
AGAGCGTGTACCTGTTCAGAATCACAGCCCAGACCAGAAAAGGCTGGGGCGAAGCTGCTGAAGCCCTGGT
GGTCACCACCGAGAAGAGAGATAGACCTCAGCCTCCAAGCAGACCCATGGTGCAACAAGAAGATGTGCGG
GCCAGATCTGTGCTGCTGTCTTGGGAACCTGGCTCTGATGGCCTGTCTCCTGTGCGGTACTACACAATCC
AGACAAGAGAGCTGCCATCCGGCAGATGGGCTCTGCATTCTGCCTCCGTGTCTCACAACGCCTCCAGCTT
CATCGTGGACCGGCTGAAGCCATTCACCAGCTACAAGTTTAGAGTGAAGGCCACAAACGATATCGGCGAC
AGCGAGTTCAGCGAAGAGAGCGAGTCTCTGACTACCCTGCAGGCAGCTCCTGATGAGGCCCCAACAATTC
TGAGCGTGACACCCCACACCACAACAAGCGTGCTGATCAGATGGCAGCCTCCAGCCGAGGACAAGATTAA
CGGCATCCTGCTGGGCTTCAGAATCCGCTACCGGGAACTGCTGTACGAGGGCCTGAGAGGCTTTACCCTG
AGGGGCATTAACAATCCTGGCGCCACATGGGCCGAGCTGACCTCCATGTACAGCATGAGAAACCTGAGCA
GGCCCAGCCTGACACAGTACGAGCTGGACAACCTGAACAAACATCGGAGATACGAGATCCGGATGTCCGT
GTACAATGCCGTTGGCGAGGGACCTTCTAGCCCTCCTCAAGAGGTGTTCGTGGGAGAAGCTGTGCCAACC
GCCGCACCAAGAAATGTGGTGGTTCATGGCGCTACCGCCACTCAGCTGGATGTGACATGGGAACCACCTC
CACTGGACAGCCAGAATGGGGACATCCAGGGCTATAAGATCTACTTCTGGGAAGCCCAGAGAGGGAACCT
GACCGAGAGAGTGAAAACCCTGTTCCTGGCCGAGAACAGCGTGAAGCTGAAGAACCTGACAGGCTACACC
GCCTATATGGTGTCCGTGGCTGCTTTTAACGCAGCAGGCGACGGACCAAGAAGCACCCCAACACAGGGAC
AGACACAGCAAGCTGCCCCTAGCGCTCCTAGCTCCGTGAAGTTTAGCGAGCTGACAACAACCAGCGTCAA
CGTGTCCTGGGAAGCACCTCAGTTCCCCAATGGCATTCTGGAAGGCTATCGGCTGGTGTACGAGCCTTGT
TCTCCTGTGGATGGCGTGTCCAAGATCGTGACAGTGGACGTGAAGGGCAACAGCCCACTGTGGCTCAAAG
TGAAGGATCTGGCCGAGGGCGTGACCTACAGATTCAGGATCAGGGCCAAGACATTCACATACGGCCCCGA
GATTGAGGCCAACGTGACAACAGGACCTGGCGAAGGTGCTCCAGGACCACCTGGCGTGCCAATCATTGTG
CGGTATAGCAGCGCCATTGCCATCCACTGGTCAAGCGGAGATCCTGGCAAAGGCCCCATCACCAGATACG
TGATCGAGGCCAGACCTAGCGACGAAGGACTGTGGGACATCCTGATCAAGGACATCCCCAAAGAGGTGTC
CAGCTACACCTTCTCCATGGATATCCTGAAGCCAGGCGTGTCCTACGACTTCAGAGTGATTGCTGTGAAC
GACTACGGCTTCGGCACACCTAGCAGTCCTTCACAGTCTGTGCCCGCTCAGAAGGCCAATCCTTTCTACG
AGGAATGGTGGTTTGGCGCGCCGGGCGGCGACAAGACCCACACCTGCCCCCCCTGCCCAGCTCCAGAACT
GCTGGGAGGGCCTTCCGTGTTCCTGTTCCCCCCCAAGCCCAAGGACACCCTGATGATCAGCAGGACCCCC
GAGGTGACCTGCGTGGTGGTGGCCGTGTCCCACGAGGACCCAGAGGTGAAGTTCAACTGGTACGTGGACG
GCGTGGAGGTGCACAACGCCAAGACCAAGCCCAGAGAGGAGCAGTACAACAGCACCTACAGGGTGGTGTC
CGTGCTGACCGTGCTGCACCAGGACTGGCTGAACGGCAAAGAATACAAGTGCAAAGTCTCCAACAAGGCC
CTGGCTGCCCCAATCGAAAAGACAATCAGCAAGGCCAAGGGCCAGCCACGGGAGCCCCAGGTGTACACCC
TGCCCCCCAGCCGGGAGGAGATGACCAAGAACCAGGTGTCCCTGACCTGTCTGGTGAAGGGCTTCTACCC
CAGCGATATCGCCGTGGAGTGGGAGAGCAACGGCCAGCCCGAGAACAACTACAAGACCACCCCCCCAGTG
CTGGACAGCGACGGCAGCTTCTTCCTGTACAGCAAGCTGACCGTGGACAAGTCCAGGTGGCAGCAGGGCA
ACGTGTTCAGCTGCAGCGTGATGCACGAGGCCCTGCACAACCACTACACCCAGAAGTCCCTGAGCCTGAG
CCCCGGCGGCAGCGGTCTTAATGATATTTTCGAGGCTCAGAAGATTGAGTGGCATGAACACCACCACCAT
CACCACTAAGGCCGGCCTGTAGTCACTGGCACAACGCGTTACCCGGTAAGCCAATCGGGTATACACGGTC
GTCATACTGCAGACAGGGTTCTTCTACTTTGCAAGATAGTCTTGAGTAGTAAAATAAATAGATAGAGAAA
ATCAGCCTCGACTGTGCCTTCTAGTTGCCAGCCATCTGTTGTTTGCCCCTCCCCCGTGCCTTCCTTGACC
CTGGAAGGTGCCACTCCCACTGTCCTTTCCTAATAAAATGAGGAAATTGCATCACAACACTCAACCCTAT
CTCGGTCTATTCTTTTGATTTATAAGGGATTTTGCCGATTTCGGCCTATTGGTTAAAAAATGAGCTGATT
TAACAAAAATTTAACGCGAATTAATTCTGTGGAATGTGTGTCAGTTAGGGTGTGGAAAGTCCCCAGGCTC
CCCAGCAGGCAGAAGTATGCAAAGCATGCATCTCAATTAGTCAGCAACCAGGTGTGGAAAGTCCCCAGGC
TCCCCAGCAGGCAGAAGTATGCAAAGCATGCATCTCAATTAGTCAGCAACCATAGTCCCGCCCCTAACTC
CGCCCATCCCGCCCCTAACTCCGCCCAGTTCCGCCCATTCTCCGCCCCATGGCTGACTAATTTTTTTTAT
TTATGCAGAGGCCGAGGCCGCCTCTGCCTCTGAGCTATTCCAGAAGTAGTGAGGAGGCTTTTTTGGAGGC
CTAGGCTTTTGCAAAAAGCTCCCGGGAGCTTGTATATCCATTTTCGGATCTGATCAGCACGTGTTGACAA
TTAATCATCGGCATAGTATATCGGCATAGTATAATACGACAAGGTGAGGAACTAAACCATGACCGAGTAC
AAGCCCACGGTGCGCCTCGCCACCCGCGACGACGTCCCCAGGGCCGTACGCACCCTCGCCGCCGCGTTCG
CCGACTACCCCGCCACGCGCCACACCGTCGATCCGGACCGCCACATCGAGCGGGTCACCGAGCTGCAAGA
ACTCTTCCTCACGCGCGTCGGGCTCGACATCGGCAAGGTGTGGGTCGCGGACGACGGCGCCGCGGTGGCG
GTCTGGACCACGCCGGAGAGCGTCGAAGCGGGGGCGGTGTTCGCCGAGATCGGCCCGCGCATGGCCGAGT
TGAGCGGTTCCCGGCTGGCCGCGCAGCAACAGATGGAAGGCCTCCTGGCGCCGCACCGGCCCAAGGAGCC
CGCGTGGTTCCTGGCCACCGTCGGCGTCTCGCCCGACCACCAGGGCAAGGGTCTGGGCAGCGCCGTCGTG
CTCCCCGGAGTGGAGGCGGCCGAGCGCGCCGGGGTGCCCGCCTTCCTGGAGACATCCGCGCCCCGCAACC
TCCCCTTCTACGAGCGGCTCGGCTTCACCGTCACCGCCGACGTCGAGGTGCCCGAAGGACCGCGCACCTG
GTGCATGACCCGCAAGCCCGGTGCCTGACACGTGCTACGAGATTTCGATTCCACCGCCGCCTTCTATGAA
AGGTTGGGCTTCGGAATCGTTTTCCGGGACGCCGGCTGGATGATCCTCCAGCGCGGGGATCTCATGCTGG
AGTTCTTCGCCCACCCCAACTTGTTTATTGCAGCTTATAATGGTTACAAATAAAGCAATAGCATCACAAA
TTTCACAAATAAAGCATTTTTTTCACTGCATTCTAGTTGTGGTTTGTCCAAACTCATCAATGTATCTTAT
CATGTCTGTATACCGTCGACCTCTAGCTAGAGCTTGGCGTAATCATGGTCATTACCAATGCTTAATCAGT
GAGGCACCTATCTCAGCGATCTGTCTATTTCGTTCATCCATAGTTGCCTGACTCCCCGTCGTGTAGATAA
CTACGATACGGGAGGGCTTACCATCTGGCCCCAGCGCTGCGATGATACCGCGAGAACCACGCTCACCGGC
TCCGGATTTATCAGCAATAAACCAGCCAGCCGGAAGGGCCGAGCGCAGAAGTGGTCCTGCAACTTTATCC
GCCTCCATCCAGTCTATTAATTGTTGCCGGGAAGCTAGAGTAAGTAGTTCGCCAGTTAATAGTTTGCGCA
ACGTTGTTGCCATCGCTACAGGCATCGTGGTGTCACGCTCGTCGTTTGGTATGGCTTCATTCAGCTCCGG
TTCCCAACGATCAAGGCGAGTTACATGATCCCCCATGTTGTGCAAAAAAGCGGTTAGCTCCTTCGGTCCT
CCGATCGTTGTCAGAAGTAAGTTGGCCGCAGTGTTATCACTCATGGTTATGGCAGCACTGCATAATTCTC
TTACTGTCATGCCATCCGTAAGATGCTTTTCTGTGACTGGTGAGTACTCAACCAAGTCATTCTGAGAATA
GTGTATGCGGCGACCGAGTTGCTCTTGCCCGGCGTCAATACGGGATAATACCGCGCCACATAGCAGAACT
TTAAAAGTGCTCATCATTGGAAAACGTTCTTCGGGGCGAAAACTCTCAAGGATCTTACCGCTGTTGAGAT
CCAGTTCGATGTAACCCACTCGTGCACCCAACTGATCTTCAGCATCTTTTACTTTCACCAGCGTTTCTGG
GTGAGCAAAAACAGGAAGGCAAAATGCCGCAAAAAAGGGAATAAGGGCGACACGGAAATGTTGAATACTC
ATATTCTTCCTT
Features (pLannotate 1.2.2; 21 found; start..end, strand, type, name):
    119..143     -  CDS            KanR (fragment): aminoglycoside phosphotransferase; aph(3')-Ia; confers resistance to kanamycin
    254..842     +  rep_origin     ori: high-copy-number ColE1/pMB1/pBR322/pUC origin of replication
   1067..1084    +  terminator     rrnB T2 terminator (fragment): transcription terminator T2 from the E. coli rrnB gene
   1109..1128    -  CDS            lacZα (fragment): LacZα fragment of β-galactosidase; lacZ fragment
   1582..1602    +  protein_bind   lac operator (fragment): The lac repressor binds to the lac operator to inhibit transcription in E. coli. This inhibition can be relieved by adding lactose or isopropyl-β-D-thiogalactopyranoside (IPTG). lac repressor encoded by lacI
   1843..2146    +  enhancer       CMV enhancer: human cytomegalovirus immediate early enhancer
   2147..2350    +  promoter       CMV promoter: human cytomegalovirus (CMV) immediate early promoter
   2486..2529    +  intron         CMV intron (fragment): modified intron A from human cytomegalovirus
   2581..2599    +  promoter       SP6 promoter: promoter for bacteriophage SP6 RNA polymerase
   2603..2640    +  CDS            IgH signal sequence (fragment): signal sequence from the mouse immunoglobulin heavy chain variable region
   2737..8484    +  CDS            SDK2 (fragment): SDK2_HUMAN - Also known as KIAA1514 From Homo sapiens (Human).
   8500..9177    +  CDS            IGHG1 (fragment): IGHG1_HUMAN - Experimental evidence at protein level: Swiss-Prot protein existence level 1. Constant region of immunoglobulin heavy chains. Immunoglobulins, also known as antibodies, are membrane-bound or secreted glycoproteins produced by B lymphocytes. In the recognition phase of humoral immunity, the membrane-bound immunoglobulins serve as receptors which, upon binding of a specific antigen, trigger the clonal expansion and differentiation of B lymphocytes into immunoglobulins- secreting plasma cells. Secreted immunoglobulins mediate the effector phase of humoral immunity, which results in
   9392..9503    +  polyA_signal   bGH poly(A) signal: bovine growth hormone polyadenylation signal
   9504..9612    +  rep_origin     f1 ori (fragment): f1 bacteriophage origin of replication; arrow indicates direction of (+) strand synthesis
   9626..9955    +  promoter       SV40 promoter: SV40 enhancer and early promoter
  10003..10050   +  promoter       EM7 promoter: synthetic bacterial promoter&nbsp
  10069..10668   +  CDS            PuroR (fragment): puromycin N-acetyltransferase; pac from Streptomyces; confers resistance to puromycin
  10678..10803   +  CDS            ble (fragment): BLE_KLEPN - Experimental evidence at protein level: Swiss-Prot protein existence level 1. Binding protein with a strong affinity to the bleomycin family of antibiotics. Binds to CL990; an antimitotic-antibiotic compound. From Klebsiella pneumoniae.
  10798..10919   +  polyA_signal   SV40 poly(A) signal: SV40 polyadenylation signal
  10972..11832   -  CDS            AmpR: β-lactamase; bla; confers resistance to ampicillin, carbenicillin, and related antibiotics
  11835..89      -  promoter       AmpR promoter (fragment) (across the origin): bla
