[The description below was written by a language model from this plasmid's Addgene catalogue record and pLannotate feature annotations shown in this document.]
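Description:
pD649-HAsp-SDK2(Trunc1)-Fc(DAPA)-AviTag-6xHis is a mammalian expression plasmid of about 11.8 kb, built on the pD649 backbone, for producing a secreted, Fc-fused fragment of the human cell-surface protein SDK2 (sidekick-2). It is propagated in E. coli as a high-copy plasmid through a ColE1/pUC-type origin and selected with ampicillin via a full-length β-lactamase gene. The annotation also picks up short remnants of KanR, lacZα, the lac operator and an f1 origin, which appear to be backbone vestiges rather than functional parts. The depositor notes that some plasmids in this collection may carry an IS4-like transposase insertion upstream of the CMV promoter; no such element is annotated here.

Expression is driven by the CMV immediate-early enhancer and promoter, followed by a fragment of CMV intron A and an SP6 promoter that also serves as a sequencing primer site. The name indicates an HA signal peptide at the start of the open reading frame, although the automated annotation labels this short region as an immunoglobulin heavy-chain signal fragment. It is followed by a roughly 5.7 kb truncated portion of the SDK2 extracellular domain cloned between NotI and AscI sites, then a human IgG1 Fc region, an AviTag and a 6xHis tag, ending at the bGH polyadenylation signal. The Fc carries the D265A and P329A (DAPA) substitutions, which are generally used to reduce Fc effector binding. The Fc dimerises the ectodomain, the AviTag permits site-specific biotinylation, and the His tag supports affinity purification. A separate SV40/EM7-driven cassette contains a puromycin N-acetyltransferase sequence, annotated as a fragment, with an SV40 poly(A) signal. The construct belongs to a set made for screening interactions among human immunoglobulin-superfamily cell-surface proteins.
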