Addgene plasmid #157049: pD649-HAsp-SDK2(Trunc1)-Fc(DAPA)-AviTag-6xHis
Purpose: Mammalian expression of cell-surface protein partial extracellular domain fused to Fc(DAPA)-Avi-6xHis. Protein is secreted from cells.
Depositing lab: Chris Garcia. Depositing organization: Stanford University. Publication: A Human IgSF Cell-Surface Interactome Reveals a Complex Network of Protein-Protein Interactions. Wojtowicz WM, Vielmetter J, Fernandes RA, Siepe DH, Eastman CL, Chisholm GB, Cox S, Klock H, Anderson PW, Rue SM, Miller JJ, Glaser SM, Bragstad ML, Vance J, Lam AW, Lesley SA, Zinn K, Garcia KC. Cell. 2020 Aug 20;182(4):1027-1043.e17. doi: 10.1016/j.cell.2020.07.025. PubMed 32822567.
Backbone
  Vector backbone: pD649
  Backbone size w/o insert (bp): 6106
  Vector type: Mammalian Expression
Growth in bacteria
  Bacterial resistance: Ampicillin, 100 μg/mL
  Growth temperature: 37°C
  Growth strain: DH5alpha
  Copy number: High Copy
Gene/Insert
  Gene/Insert name: SDK2
  Species: H. sapiens (human)
  Insert size (bp): 5736
  Mutation: Fc region of human IgG contains D265A and P329A mutations (DAPA)
  Entrez Gene: SDK2 (a.k.a. FLJ10832, KIAA1514)
  Promoter: CMV/SP6
  Tag / fusion protein: Fc(DAPA)-AviTag-6xHis (C terminal on backbone)
  Cloning method: Restriction Enzyme; 5′ cloning site GCGGCCGC (not destroyed); 3′ cloning site GGCGCGCC (not destroyed)
  Sequencing primers: 5′ ATTTAGGTGACACTATAG; 3′ CACGTACCAGTTGAACTTCACC
Resource information
  A portion of this plasmid was derived from a plasmid made by: synthesis by ThermoFisher
Terms and licenses: Academic/Nonprofit Terms; Industry Terms: Not Available to Industry
Depositor comments: Some plasmids in this collection may have an IS4-like element ISVsa5 family transposase upstream of the CMV promoter.
How to cite: pD649-HAsp-SDK2(Trunc1)-Fc(DAPA)-AviTag-6xHis was a gift from Chris Garcia (Addgene plasmid # 157049 ; http://n2t.net/addgene:157049 ; RRID:Addgene_157049)
