>Addgene plasmid #157049 | pD649-HAsp-SDK2(Trunc1)-Fc(DAPA)-AviTag-6xHis | depositor partial sequence | sequence record 303208 | insert (extracellular domain truncation)
CAAGATGATGTGTCCCCTTACTTTAAGACCGAGCCTGTGCGGACCCAGGTCCACCTTGAGGGAAATAGAC
TGGTGCTGACCTGCATGGCCGAAGGCTCTTGGCCTCTGGAATTCAAGTGGCTGCACAACAACAGAGAGCT
GACCAAGTTCAGCCTGGAATACCGGTACATGATCACCAGCCTGGATAGAACCCACGCCGGCTTCTACAGA
TGCATCGTGCGGAATAGAATGGGCGCCCTGCTGCAGAGACAGACAGAGGTGCAAGTGGCCTACATGGGCA
GCTTCGAGGAAGGCGAGAAACACCAGTCTGTGTCTCATGGCGAGGCCGCCGTGATCAGAGCACCTAGAAT
TGCCAGCTTTCCCCAGCCTCAAGTGACCTGGTTCAGAGATGGCCGGAAGATCCCTCCTAGCAGCAGAATC
GCCATCACACTGGAAAACACCCTGGTCATCCTGAGCACAGTGGCCCCTGATGCCGGCAGATATTACGTGC
AGGCCGTGAACGACAAGAACGGCGACAACAAGACCAGCCAGCCTATCACACTGACCGTGGAAAATGTTGG
CGGCCCTGCCGATCCTATCGCTCCCACAATCATCATCCCTCCAAAGAACACAAGCGTGGTGGCCGGCACA
AGCGAAGTGACACTGGAATGCGTGGCCAACGCCAGACCTCTGATCAAGCTGCACATCATTTGGAAGAAAG
ACGGCGTGCTGCTGAGCGGCGGCATCAGCGATCATAACAGACGGCTGACAATCCCCAATCCTACAGGCTC
CGATGCCGGCTACTATGAGTGTGAAGCCGTGCTGAGAAGCAGCAGCGTGCCATCTGTTGTCAGAGGCGCC
TACCTGTCTGTGCTGGAACCTCCTCAGTTCGTGAAAGAGCCCGAGAGACACATCACCGCCGAGATGGAAA
AGGTGGTGGATATCCCTTGTCAGGCCAAGGGCGTGCCACCACCTAGCATCACATGGTACAAGGACGCCGC
CGTGGTGGAAGTGGAAAAGCTGACCAGATTCCGGCAGAGAAACGATGGCGGCCTGCAGATTTCTGGCCTG
GTGCCTGATGATACCGGCATGTTCCAGTGCTTCGCCAGAAATGCAGCCGGCGAGGTGCAGACAAGCACAT
ACCTGGCCGTGACCTCTATCGCCCCTAACATCACAAGAGGCCCTCTGGACAGCACCGTGATCGATGGAAT
GTCTGTGGTGCTGGCCTGTGAAACCTCTGGCGCCCCTAGACCTGCCATTACCTGGCAGAAGGGCGAGAGA
ATTCTGGCCAGTGGAAGCGTGCAGCTGCCTAGATTCACACCTCTGGAAAGCGGCAGCCTGCTGATCTCCC
CTACACACATCTCTGACGCCGGCACCTACACCTGTCTGGCCACAAATAGTAGAGGCGTGGACGAAGCCAG
CGCCGATCTGGTTGTTTGGGCCAGAACCAGAATCACCAAGCCTCCACAGGACCAGAGCGTGATCAAGGGC
ACACAGGCCTCTATGGTTTGCGGCGTGACACACGACCCTAGAGTGACCATCCGGTACATCTGGGAGAAAG
ATGGGGCCACACTGGGCACCGAGTCTCACCCTAGAATCAGACTGGACAGAAACGGCTCCCTGCACATCTC
TCAGACTTGGAGCGGCGACATCGGCACATACACATGCAGAGTGATCAGCGCTGGCGGCAACGACAGTAGA
TCTGCCCACCTGAGAGTCAGACAGCTGCCTCACGCTCCTGAACACCCTGTGGCTACCCTGTCCACAGTGG
AAAGAAGGGCCATCAACCTGACCTGGACCAAGCCTTTCGACGGCAATAGCCCTCTGATCCGCTACATCCT
GGAAATGAGCGAGAACAACGCCCCTTGGACAGTGCTGCTGGCCTCTGTGGACCCTAAGGCCACCTCTGTG
ACAGTGAAAGGACTGGTGCCAGCCAGAAGCTACCAGTTCAGACTGTGCGCCGTGAATGATGTCGGCAAGG
GCCAGTTCAGCAAGGACACCGAAAGAGTGTCCCTGCCTGAGGAACCTCCAACCGCTCCTCCTCAGAATGT
GATCGCCAGCGGCAGGACCAACCAGAGCATCATGATTCAGTGGCAGCCACCTCCTGAGAGCCACCAGAAT
GGCATCCTGAAGGGCTACATCATCAGATACTGCCTGGCCGGACTGCCCGTGGGCTATCAGTTCAAGAACA
TCACCGACGCCGACGTGAACAACCTGCTGCTGGAAGATCTGATCATCTGGACCAACTACGAGATCGAGGT
GGCCGCCTACAATTCTGCCGGCCTGGGCGTGTACAGCAGCAAAGTGACAGAATGGACACTGCAGGGCGTC
CCAACAGTGCCTCCTGGCAATGTGCATGCCGAGGCCACCAATAGCACCACCATCAGATTCACCTGGAACG
CCCCATCTCCACAGTTCATCAACGGCATCAACCAGGGCTACAAGCTGATCGCCTGGGAGCCTGAGCAAGA
GGAAGAGGTCACAATGGTCACCGCCAGGCCTAACTTCCAGGATAGCATCCACGTGGGCTTCGTGTCCGGC
CTGAAGAAGTTCACCGAGTACTTCACCAGCGTGCTGTGCTTCACAACACCTGGCGACGGCCCTAGATCTA
CACCTCAGCTCGTGCGGACACACGAGGATGTTCCAGGACCTGTGGGCCACCTGAGCTTCAGCGAGATTCT
GGATACCAGCCTGAAGGTGTCCTGGCAAGAGCCTGGCGAGAAGAACGGCATTCTGACCGGCTACAGAATC
AGCTGGGAAGAGTACAACCGGACCAACACCAGAGTGACCCACTACCTGCCTAACGTGACCCTCGAGTACA
GAGTGACAGGACTGACAGCCCTGACCACCTACACAATTGAAGTGGCCGCCATGACCAGCAAAGGCCAGGG
ACAAGTGTCTGCCAGCACAATCTCTAGCGGAGTGCCACCTGAACTGCCCGGACCTCCTACAAACCTGGGC
ATCAGCAATATCGGCCCCAGAAGCGTGACCCTGCAGTTTAGACCAGGCTACGACGGCAAGACCTCCATCA
GCAGATGGCTGGTGGAAGCCCAAGTGGGAGTTGTTGGAGAGGGCGAAGAGTGGCTGCTGATCCACCAGCT
GAGCAATGAGCCCGACGCCAGATCCATGGAAGTGCCCGACCTGAATCCTTTTACCTGCTACAGCTTCCGG
ATGCGGCAAGTGAACATCGTGGGCACATCTCCACCTAGCCAGCCAAGCAGAAAGATCCAGACTCTGCAGG
CTCCTCCTGACATGGCCCCTGCTAATGTGTCCCTGAGAACAGCCAGCGAGACAAGCCTGTGGCTGAGATG
GATGCCTCTGCCAGAGATGGAGTACAACGGCAATCCAGAGAGCGTGGGGTACAAGATCAAGTACAGCAGA
AGCGACGGCCACGGAAAGACACTGTCTCACGTGGTGCAGGACAGAGTGGAACGGGACTACACCATCGAGG
ACCTGGAAGAGTGGACCGAGTATAGAGTCCAGGTGCAGGCCTTCAATGCCATCGGATCTGGACCTTGGAG
CCAGACCGTTGTGGGCAGAACAAGAGAATCTGTGCCTAGCAGCGGCCCCACCAATGTGTCTGCTCTGGCT
ACCACAAGCAGCTCCATGCTTGTCCGTTGGAGCGAAGTGCCTGAGGCCGATAGAAATGGACTGGTCCTGG
GCTACAAAGTGATGTACAAAGAGAAGGACAGCGACACCCAGCCTCGGTTTTGGCTGGTCGAGGGCAATTC
TTCAAGAAGCGCTCAGCTGACAGGCCTGGGCAAATACGTGCTGTATGAGGTGCAGGTTCTGGCTTTCACC
AGAATCGGCGACGGAAGCCCTTCTCACCCTCCAATTCTGGAAAGAACCCTGGACGACGTGCCAGGGCCTC
CTATGGGAATCCTGTTTCCTGAAGTGCGGACCACCTCCGTGCGACTGATTTGGCAACCTCCTGCCGCACC
TAATGGCATCATCCTGGCCTACCAGATCACCCACAGACTGAACACCACCACCGCCAATACTGCCACCGTG
GAAGTTCTGGCACCTAGCGCCAGACAGTATACCGCCACAGGCCTGAAGCCTGAGAGCGTGTACCTGTTCA
GAATCACAGCCCAGACCAGAAAAGGCTGGGGCGAAGCTGCTGAAGCCCTGGTGGTCACCACCGAGAAGAG
AGATAGACCTCAGCCTCCAAGCAGACCCATGGTGCAACAAGAAGATGTGCGGGCCAGATCTGTGCTGCTG
TCTTGGGAACCTGGCTCTGATGGCCTGTCTCCTGTGCGGTACTACACAATCCAGACAAGAGAGCTGCCAT
CCGGCAGATGGGCTCTGCATTCTGCCTCCGTGTCTCACAACGCCTCCAGCTTCATCGTGGACCGGCTGAA
GCCATTCACCAGCTACAAGTTTAGAGTGAAGGCCACAAACGATATCGGCGACAGCGAGTTCAGCGAAGAG
AGCGAGTCTCTGACTACCCTGCAGGCAGCTCCTGATGAGGCCCCAACAATTCTGAGCGTGACACCCCACA
CCACAACAAGCGTGCTGATCAGATGGCAGCCTCCAGCCGAGGACAAGATTAACGGCATCCTGCTGGGCTT
CAGAATCCGCTACCGGGAACTGCTGTACGAGGGCCTGAGAGGCTTTACCCTGAGGGGCATTAACAATCCT
GGCGCCACATGGGCCGAGCTGACCTCCATGTACAGCATGAGAAACCTGAGCAGGCCCAGCCTGACACAGT
ACGAGCTGGACAACCTGAACAAACATCGGAGATACGAGATCCGGATGTCCGTGTACAATGCCGTTGGCGA
GGGACCTTCTAGCCCTCCTCAAGAGGTGTTCGTGGGAGAAGCTGTGCCAACCGCCGCACCAAGAAATGTG
GTGGTTCATGGCGCTACCGCCACTCAGCTGGATGTGACATGGGAACCACCTCCACTGGACAGCCAGAATG
GGGACATCCAGGGCTATAAGATCTACTTCTGGGAAGCCCAGAGAGGGAACCTGACCGAGAGAGTGAAAAC
CCTGTTCCTGGCCGAGAACAGCGTGAAGCTGAAGAACCTGACAGGCTACACCGCCTATATGGTGTCCGTG
GCTGCTTTTAACGCAGCAGGCGACGGACCAAGAAGCACCCCAACACAGGGACAGACACAGCAAGCTGCCC
CTAGCGCTCCTAGCTCCGTGAAGTTTAGCGAGCTGACAACAACCAGCGTCAACGTGTCCTGGGAAGCACC
TCAGTTCCCCAATGGCATTCTGGAAGGCTATCGGCTGGTGTACGAGCCTTGTTCTCCTGTGGATGGCGTG
TCCAAGATCGTGACAGTGGACGTGAAGGGCAACAGCCCACTGTGGCTCAAAGTGAAGGATCTGGCCGAGG
GCGTGACCTACAGATTCAGGATCAGGGCCAAGACATTCACATACGGCCCCGAGATTGAGGCCAACGTGAC
AACAGGACCTGGCGAAGGTGCTCCAGGACCACCTGGCGTGCCAATCATTGTGCGGTATAGCAGCGCCATT
GCCATCCACTGGTCAAGCGGAGATCCTGGCAAAGGCCCCATCACCAGATACGTGATCGAGGCCAGACCTA
GCGACGAAGGACTGTGGGACATCCTGATCAAGGACATCCCCAAAGAGGTGTCCAGCTACACCTTCTCCAT
GGATATCCTGAAGCCAGGCGTGTCCTACGACTTCAGAGTGATTGCTGTGAACGACTACGGCTTCGGCACA
CCTAGCAGTCCTTCACAGTCTGTGCCCGCTCAGAAGGCCAATCCTTTCTACGAGGAATGGTGGTTT
